Addgene plasmid #133896: pAWH-IRP
Purpose: Positive control when used with pMS22H-IRE. Expression of Gal4AD-IRP hybrid protein. Homology regions for recombination with pMS22H
Depositing lab: Sebastian Maurer. Depositing organization: Centre for Genomic Regulation (CRG). Publication: rec-YnH enables simultaneous many-by-many detection of direct protein-protein and protein-RNA interactions. Yang JS, Garriga-Canut M, Link N, Carolis C, Broadbent K, Beltran-Sastre V, Serrano L, Maurer SP. Nat Commun. 2018 Sep 14;9(1):3747. doi: 10.1038/s41467-018-06128-x. PubMed 30217970.
Backbone
  Vector backbone: pAWH
  Backbone size w/o insert (bp): 8217
  Total vector size (bp): 10880
  Vector type: Yeast Expression
  Selectable markers: LEU2
Growth in bacteria
  Bacterial resistance: Ampicillin, 100 μg/mL
  Growth temperature: 37°C
  Growth strain: DH5alpha
  Copy number: High Copy
Gene/Insert
  Gene/Insert name: IRP (alt name: IRE-BP 1)
  Species: O. cuniculus (rabbit)
  Insert size (bp): 2663
  Promoter: T7
  Cloning method: Gateway Cloning
  Sequencing primers: 5′ TAATACGACTCACTATAGGG; 3′ TTATCCCTAGTTTAAACACCCATAATACCCATAATAGC
Terms and licenses: Academic/Nonprofit Terms; Industry Terms: Not Available to Industry
How to cite: pAWH-IRP was a gift from Sebastian Maurer (Addgene plasmid # 133896 ; http://n2t.net/addgene:133896 ; RRID:Addgene_133896)
