[The description below was written by a language model from this plasmid's Addgene catalogue record and pLannotate feature annotations shown in this document.]
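Description:
pAWH-IRP is a yeast expression plasmid of about 10.9 kb built on the pAWH backbone, serving as the activation-domain ("prey") vector in a recombination-based yeast hybrid screening system (rec-YnH). It is an E. coli–yeast shuttle vector. A high-copy ColE1/pUC-type origin and an ampicillin resistance gene support propagation in bacteria, while a 2μ origin provides episomal, multicopy maintenance in Saccharomyces cerevisiae, with the LEU2 auxotrophic marker under its own promoter for selection.

The expression cassette is driven by the yeast ADH1 promoter and closed by the ADH1 terminator. It encodes an SV40 nuclear localization signal and the GAL4 activation domain, followed by an HA epitope tag and then rabbit iron regulatory protein 1 (IRP, also called IRE-BP 1 or cytosolic aconitase, ACO1). The roughly 2.7 kb IRP coding sequence was introduced by Gateway cloning and is flanked by attB1 and attB2 sites. A T7 promoter sits between the activation domain and the HA tag. The catalogue lists it as the promoter, but in yeast the fusion would be transcribed from the ADH1 promoter, and the T7 site mainly serves as a sequencing primer site and potentially for in vitro transcription. Two loxP sites and remnants of lac regulatory elements are also annotated in the backbone, though the record does not explain their role.

According to the record, the Gal4AD-IRP hybrid is a positive control when paired with pMS22H-IRE, which presumably supplies the iron-responsive element RNA that IRP binds, reconstituting a known protein–RNA interaction. The plasmid is also stated to carry homology regions for recombination with pMS22H, although these regions are not individually annotated in the feature table.
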