Features (pLannotate 1.2.2; 26 found; start..end, strand, type, name):
     68..406     +  CDS            YO085_YEAST: Protein predicted: Swiss-Prot protein existence level 4. From Saccharomyces cerevisiae (strain ATCC 204508 / S288c) (Baker's yeast).
    771..1474    +  promoter       ADH1 promoter: S. cerevisiae ADH1; promoter for alcohol dehydrogenase 1
   1520..1539    +  CDS            SV40 NLS (fragment): nuclear localization signal of SV40 (simian virus 40) large T antigen
   1556..1897    +  CDS            GAL4 activation domain: activation domain of the GAL4 transcriptional activator; Saccharomyces cerevisiae GAL4 (truncated)
   1903..1921    +  promoter       T7 promoter: promoter for bacteriophage T7 RNA polymerase
   1940..1966    +  CDS            HA: HA (human influenza hemagglutinin) epitope tag
   2024..2048    +  protein_bind   attB1: mutant version of attB; recombination site for the Gateway® BP reaction BP Clonase™
   2051..4714    +  CDS            ACO1: ACOC_RABIT - Also known as FRP, IREB1, IREBP. Experimental evidence at protein level: Swiss-Prot protein existence level 1. Catalyzes the isomerization of citrate to isocitrate via cis- aconitate. From Oryctolagus cuniculus (Rabbit).
   4718..4742    -  protein_bind   attB2: mutant version of attB; recombination site for the Gateway® BP reaction BP Clonase™
   5052..5186    +  CDS            ADH1 (fragment): ADH1_YEAST - Also known as ADC1. Experimental evidence at protein level: Swiss-Prot protein existence level 1. This isozyme preferentially catalyzes the conversion of primary unbranched alcohols to their corresponding aldehydes. Also shows activity toward secondary alcohols. From Saccharomyces cerevisiae (strain ATCC 204508 / S288c) (Baker's yeast).
   5190..5377    +  terminator     ADH1 terminator: S. cerevisiae ADH1; transcription terminator for the S. cerevisiae alcohol dehydrogenase 1 (ADH1) gene
   5494..6588    -  CDS            LEU2: 3-isopropylmalate dehydrogenase, required for leucine biosynthesis; S. cerevisiae LEU2; yeast auxotrophic marker
   6589..6994    -  promoter       LEU2 promoter: S. cerevisiae LEU2
   7058..7080    -  protein_bind   lac operator (fragment): The lac repressor binds to the lac operator to inhibit transcription in E. coli. This inhibition can be relieved by adding lactose or isopropyl-β-D-thiogalactopyranoside (IPTG). lac repressor encoded by lacI
   7084..7114    -  promoter       lac promoter: promoter for the E. coli lac operon
   7129..7150    -  protein_bind   CAP binding site: CAP binding activates transcription in the presence of cAMP. E. coli catabolite activator protein
   7163..7204    -  CDS            lacI (fragment): lac repressor; lacI; The lac repressor binds to the lac operator to inhibit transcription in E. coli. This inhibition can be relieved by adding lactose or isopropyl-β-D-thiogalactopyranoside (IPTG).
   7205..7238    -  protein_bind   loxP: Cre-mediated recombination occurs in the 8-bp core sequence (GCATACAT). Cre recombinase
   7316..7349    -  protein_bind   loxP: Cre-mediated recombination occurs in the 8-bp core sequence (GCATACAT). Cre recombinase
   7706..8294    -  rep_origin     ori: high-copy-number ColE1/pMB1/pBR322/pUC origin of replication
   8465..9325    -  CDS            AmpR: β-lactamase; bla; confers resistance to ampicillin, carbenicillin, and related antibiotics
   9326..9430    -  promoter       AmpR promoter: bla
   9525..9560    +  CDS            rop (fragment): Rop protein, which maintains plasmids at low copy number; rop
   9662..9711    +  misc_feature   bom (fragment): basis of mobility region from pBR322
   9712..10876   +  rep_origin     2μ ori: yeast 2μ plasmid origin of replication
  10877..18      -  misc_feature   MCS (fragment) (across the origin): pUC18/19 multiple cloning site
>Addgene plasmid #133896 | pAWH-IRP | addgene full sequence | sequence record 266969 | Addgene NGS Result
TGCATGCCTGCAGGTCGAGATCCGGGATCGAAGAAATGATGGTAAATGAAATAGGAAATCAAGGAGCATG
AAGGCAAAAGACAAATATAAGGGTCGAACGAAAAATAAAGTGAAAAGTGTTGATATGATGTATTTGGCTT
TGCGGCGCCGAAAAAACGAGTTTACGCAATTGCACAATCATGCTGACTCTGTGGCGGACCCGCGCTCTTG
CCGGCCCGGCGATAACGCTGGGCGTGAGGCTGTGCCCGGCGGAGTTTTTTGCGCCTGCATTTTCCAAGGT
TTACCCTGCGCTAAGGGGCGAGATTGGAGAAGCAATAAGAATGCCGGTTGGGGTTGCGATGATGACGACC
ACGACAACTGGTGTCATTATTTAAGTTGCCGAAAGAACCTGAGTGCATTTGCAACATGAGTATACTAGAA
GAATGAGCCAAGACTTGCGAGACGCGAGTTTGCCGGTGGTGCGAACAATAGAGCGACCATGACCTTGAAG
GTGAGACGCGCATAACCGCTAGAGTACTTTGAAGAGGAAACAGCAATAGGGTTGCTACCAGTATAAATAG
ACAGGTACATACAACACTGGAAATGGTTGTCTGTTTGAGTACGCTTTCAATTCATTTGGGTGTGCACTTT
ATTATGTTACAATATGGAAGGGAACTTTACACTTCTCCTATGCACATATATTAATTAAAGTCCAATGCTA
GTAGAGAAGGGGGGTAACACCCCTCCGCGCTCTTTTCCGATTTTTTTCTAAACCGTGGAATATTTCGGAT
ATCCTTTTGTTGTTTCCGGGTGTACAATATGGACTTCCTCTTTTCTGGCAACCAAACCCATACATCGGGA
TTCCTATAATACCTTCGTTGGTCTCCCTAACATGTAGGTGGCGGAGGGGAGATATACAATAGAACAGATA
CCAGACAAGACATAATGGGCTAAACAAGACTACACCAATTACACTGCCTCATTGATGGTGGTACATAACG
AACTAATACTGTAGCCCTAGACTTGATAGCCATCATCATATCGAAGTTTCACTACCCTTTTTCCATTTGC
CATCTATTGAAGTAATAATAGGCGCATGCAACTTCTTTTCTTTTTTTTCTTTTCTCTCTCCCCCGTTGTT
GTCTCACCATATCCGCAATGACAAAAAAATGATGGAAGACACTAAAGGAAAAAATTAACGACAAAGACAG
CACCAACAGATGTCGTTGTTCCAGAGCTGATGAGGGGTATCTCGAAGCACACGAAACTTTTTCCTTCCTT
CATTCACGCACACTACTCTCTAATGAGCAACGGTATACGGCCTTCCTTCCAGTTACTTGAATTTGAAATA
AAAAAAAGTTTGCTGTCTTGCTATCAAGTATAAATAGACCTGCAATTATTAATCTTTTGTTTCCTCGTCA
TTGTTCTCGTTCCCTTTCTTCCTTGTTTCTTTTTCTGCACAATATTTCAAGCTATACCAAGCATACAATC
AACTCCAAGCTTTGCAAAGATGGATAAAGCGGAATTAATTCCCGAGCCTCCAAAAAAGAAGAGAAAGGTC
GAATTGGGTACCGCCGCCAATTTTAATCAAAGTGGGAATATTGCTGATAGCTCATTGTCCTTCACTTTCA
CTAACAGTAGCAACGGTCCGAACCTCATAACAACTCAAACAAATTCTCAAGCGCTTTCACAACCAATTGC
CTCCTCTAACGTTCATGATAACTTCATGAATAATGAAATCACGGCTAGTAAAATTGATGATGGTAATAAT
TCAAAACCACTGTCACCTGGTTGGACGGACCAAACTGCGTATAACGCGTTTGGAATCACTACAGGGATGT
TTAATACCACTACAATGGATGATGTATATAACTATCTATTCGATGATGAAGATACCCCACCAAACCCAAA
AAAAGAGATCTTTAATACGACTCACTATAGGGCGAGCGCCGCCATGGAGTACCCATACGACGTACCAGAT
TACGCTCATATGGCCATGGAGGCCAGTGAATTCCACCCGGGTGGGCATCGATACGGGATCTCCACAAGTT
TGTACAAAAAAGCAGGCTTAATGAGCAACCCATTTGCATACCTTGCTGAGCCGTTAGATCCTGCACAACC
AGGAAAGAAGTTCTTCAATTTGAATAAATTAGACTATTCAAGATATGGACGCTTACCGTTTTCAATCAGA
GTTCTCCTGGAGGCAGCCGTTCGGAACTGTGATAAGTTTTTGGTGAAGAAAGAAGACATTGAAAATATCC
TGAACTGGAATGTCACGCAGCATATGAACATAGAAGTGCCATTCAAACCCGCCCGTGTCATCCTGCAGGA
CTTCACGGGTGTACCATCTGTGGTTGACTTTGCTGCAATGCGTGATGCTGTGAAAAAATTAGGGGGTGAT
CCAGAGAAAATAAACCCTATCTGTCCTGTTGATCTTGTAATCGATCACTCCATCCAGGTTGATTTCAACA
GAAGGGCTGACAGCTTACAGAAGAATCAAGACCTAGAATTTGAAAGAAATAGAGAACGATTTGAATTTTT
AAAGTGGGGTTCCAAGGCTTTTCGAAACATGCGGATTATCCCTCCCGGCTCAGGAATCATCCACCAAGTG
AATCTGGAATACTTGGCCAGGGTAGTGTTTGATCAGGATGGATACTACTACCCCGACAGCCTCGTGGGCA
CCGATTCGCACACGACCATGATTGACGGTTTGGGCGTTCTTGGCTGGGGTGTGGGTGGCATTGAAGCAGA
AGCTGTCATGCTGGGTCAGCCTATCAGTATGGTGCTTCCCCAGGTGATTGGCTACAGGCTGATGGGAAAG
CCCCACCCTCTGGTAACATCCACTGACATCGTGCTCACCATTACCAAGCACCTCCGCCAGGTTGGGGTCG
TGGGCAAATTTGTTGAGTTCTTCGGGCCAGGAGTAGCCCAGTTGTCCATTGCTGACAGAGCTACAATCGC
CAACATGTGTCCAGAATACGGAGCAACTGCTACCTTCTTCCCAGTTGATGAAGTCAGTATCAAGTACTTG
GTGCAGACAGGTCGGGATGAAAGCAAAGTGAAGCAGATTAGAAAGTATCTTCAGGCTGTAGGGATGTTCC
GAGATTACAGTGACCCCTCTCAAGACCCAGACTTCACCCAGGTTGTGGAATTAGATTTGAAGACCGTAGT
GCCTTGCTGCAGTGGACCCAAGAGGCCTCAGGACAAAGTTGCTGTGTCTGATATGAAAAAGGACTTTGAG
AGCTGCCTTGGAGCCAAGCAAGGATTTAAAGGATTCCAGGTTGCTCCAGACCATCATAATGACCATAAGA
CGTTTATCTATAATGATAGTGAATTCACCCTTTCTCATGGATCTGTGGTAATTGCTGCCATTACTAGCTG
CACAAACACCAGTAATCCATCTGTGATGTTAGGAGCAGGACTGTTAGCGAAGAAAGCCGTGGATGCTGGC
TTGAACGTGAAGCCCTACGTGAAGACCAGCCTGTCCCCTGGAAGTGGTGTGGTCACCTACTACCTGCGAG
AGAGTGGAGTCATGCCTTACTTGTCTCAGCTGGGGTTTGATGTGGTGGGCTATGGCTGCATGACCTGCAT
CGGCAACAGTGGACCCTTACCTGAGCCTGTGGTAGAAGCCATCACACAGGGAGACCTTGTAGCTGTCGGA
GTACTCTCTGGGAACAGAAATTTTGAAGGTCGAGTTCATCCCAACACCCGGGCCAACTATTTGGCCTCTC
CTCCCTTAGTAATAGCATATGCAATTGCTGGGACCATCAGGATCGACTTTGAGAAAGAGCCATTGGGGAC
GAACGCAAAGGGGCAGCAGGTGTTTCTGAGAGATATCTGGCCAACTCGAGAGGAGATCCAGGCAGTGGAG
CGGCAGTACGTCATCCCTGGGATGTTCACGGAGGTCTACCAGAAAATAGAGACTGTGAATGCAAGCTGGA
ATGCCTTAGCAGCCCCATCAGATAAGCTGTATCTCTGGAATCCCAAATCCACATACATTAAGTCACCACC
ATTCTTTGAAAACCTGACTTTGGACCTGCAGCCCCCTAAATCTATAGTGGATGCCTATGTGCTGTTAAAT
TTGGGAGATTCAGTAACGACGGACCACATCTCTCCAGCTGGAAATATTGCAAGAAATAGCCCTGCTGCTC
GCTACTTAACCAACAGAGGGCTAACTCCACGAGAATTCAACTCCTATGGCTCCCGCCGGGGGAATGATGC
CATCATGGCACGGGGGACGTTCGCCAACATTCGCTTGTTAAACAGATTTTTGAACAAGCAGGCACCACAG
ACTATACATCTGCCTTCTGGAGAAACCCTTGATGTGTTTGATGCAGCTGAGCGGTACCAGCAGGAAGGCC
ATCCCCTGATCGTCCTTGCTGGCAAGGAGTATGGCTCAGGCAGCTCCCGAGACTGGGCAGCCAAGGGCCC
TTTCCTGCTGGGAATCAAAGCTGTCCTGGCTGAGAGTTACGAGCGCATTCACCGCAGTAACCTGGTTGGA
ATGGGGGTGATCCCCCTTGAATACCTCCCTGGTGAGAACGCAGACTCCCTGGGACTCACAGGACGGGAAC
GATACACCATCATCATTCCAGAAAACCTCACACCACGGATGCATGTCCAGGTCAAGCTGGACACCGGGAA
GACCTTCCAGGCCGTCATACGGTTTGACACTGACGTGGAGCTCACTTATTTCCACAATGGCGGCATACTC
AACTACATGATCCGCAAGATGGCATAGACCCAGCTTTCTTGTACAAAGTGGTAAGTAACTAAGATCCATC
GAGCTCGAGCTGCAGATGAATCGTAGATACTGAAAAACCCCGCAAGTTCACTTCAACTGTGCATCGTGCA
CCATCTCAATTTCTTTCATTTATACATCGTTTTGCCTTCTTTTATGTAACTATACTCCTCTAAGTTTCAA
TCTTGGCCATGTAACCTCTGATAACAGGGTAATTGGCAAACAGCTATTATGGGTATTATGGGTGTTTAAA
CTAGGGATAACAGGGTAATACATTCAAGCGCATTAGTAATGAGTGAATATAACTATAACGGTCCTAACGA
GGGCTTATTCAGAAGCTTTGGACTTCTTCGCCAGAGGTTTGGTCAAGTCTCCAATCAAGGTTGTCGGCTT
GTCTACCTTGCCAGAAATTTACGAAAAGATGGAAAAGGGTCAAATCGTTGGTAGATACGTTGTTGACACT
TCTAAATAAGCGAATTTCTTATGATTTATGATTTTTATTATTAAATAAGTTATAAAAAAAATAAGTGTAT
ACAAATTTTAAAGTGACTCTTAGGTTTTAAAACGAAAATTCTTATTCTTGAGTAACTCTTTCCTGTAGGT
CAGGTTGCTTTCTCAGGTATAGCATGAGGTCGCTCTTATTGACCACACCTCTACCGGCCGGTCGAAATTC
CCCTACCCTATGAACATATTCCATTTTGTAATTTCGTGTCGTTTCTATTATGAATTTCATTTATAAAGTT
TATGTACAAATATCATAAAAAAAGAGAATCTTTTTAAGCAAGGATTTTCTTAACTTCTTCGGCGACAGCA
TCACCGACTTCGGTGGTACTGTTGGAACCACCTAAATCACCAGTTCTGATACCTGCATCCAAAACCTTTT
TAACTGCATCTTCAATGGCCTTACCTTCTTCAGGCAAGTTCAATGACAATTTCAACATCATTGCAGCAGA
CAAGATAGTGGCGATAGGGTTGACCTTATTCTTTGGCAAATCTGGAGCAGAACCGTGGCATGGTTCGTAC
AAACCAAATGCGGTGTTCTTGTCTGGCAAAGAGGCCAAGGACGCAGATGGCAACAAACCCAAGGAACCTG
GGATAACGGAGGCTTCATCGGAGATGATATCACCAAACATGTTGCTGGTGATTATAATACCATTTAGGTG
GGTTGGGTTCTTAACTAGGATCATGGCGGCAGAATCAATCAATTGATGTTGAACCTTCAATGTAGGAAAT
TCGTTCTTGATGGTTTCCTCCACAGTTTTTCTCCATAATCTTGAAGAGGCCAAAACATTAGCTTTATCCA
AGGACCAAATAGGCAATGGTGGCTCATGTTGTAGGGCCATGAAAGCGGCCATTCTTGTGATTCTTTGCAC
TTCTGGAACGGTGTATTGTTCACTATCCCAAGCGACACCATCACCATCGTCTTCCTTTCTCTTACCAAAG
TAAATACCTCCCACTAATTCTCTGACAACAACGAAGTCAGTACCTTTAGCAAATTGTGGCTTGATTGGAG
ATAAGTCTAAAAGAGAGTCGGATGCAAAGTTACATGGTCTTAAGTTGGCGTACAATTGAAGTTCTTTACG
GATTTTTAGTAAACCTTGTTCAGGTCTAACACTACCTGTACCCCATTTAGGACCACCCACAGCACCTAAC
AAAACGGCATCAGCCTTCTTGGAGGCTTCCAGCGCCTCATCTGGAAGTGGGACACCTGTAGCTTCGATAG
CAGCACCACCAATTAAATGATTTTCGAAATCGAACTTGACATTGGAACGAACATCAGAAATAGCTTTAAG
AACCTTAATGGCTTCGGCTGTGATTTCTTGACCAACGTGGTCACCTGGCAAAACGACGATCTTCTTAGGG
GCAGACATTAGAATGGTATATCCTTGAAATATATATATATATTGCTGAAATGTAAAAGGTAAGAAAAGTT
AGAAAGTAAGACGATTGCTAACCACCTATTGGAAAAAACAATAGGTCCTTAAATAATATTGTCAACTTCA
AGTATTGTGATGCAAGCATTTAGTCATGAACGCTTCTCTATTCTATATGAAAAGCCGGTTCCGGCGCTCT
CACCTTTCCTTTTTCTCCCAATTTTTCAGTTGAAAAAGGTATATGCGTCAGGCGACCTCTGAAATTAACA
AAAAATTTCCAGTCATCGAATTTGATTCTGTGCGATAGCGCCCCTGTGTGTTCTCGTTATGTTGAGGAAA
AAAATAATGGTTGCTAAGAGATTCGAACTCTTGCATCTTACGATACCTGAGTATTCCCACAGTTGGGGGA
TCTCGACTCTAGCTAGAGGATCAATTCGTAATCATGTCATAGCTGTTTCCTGTGTGAAATTGTTATCCGC
TCACAATTCCACACAACATACGAGCCGGAAGCATAAAGTGTAAAGCCTGGGGTGCCTAATGAGTGAGCTA
ACTCACATTAATTGCGTTGCGCTCACTGCCCGCTTTCCAGTCGGGAAACCTGTCGTGCCAGCTGATAACT
TCGTATAATGTATGCTATACGAAGTTATTAGGTCTGAAGAGGAGTTTACGTCCAGCCAAGCTAGCTTGGC
TGCAGGTCGAGCGGCCGCGATCCGGAACCCTTAATATAACTTCGTATAATGTATGCTATACGAAGTTATC
AGCTGCATTAATGAATCGGCCAACGCGATAACAGGGTAATACATTCAAGCGCATTAGTAATGAGTGAATA
TAACTATAACGGTCCTAAGGTAGCGAAAGAATCACCAGTTACATATATGGTGATAGTAACTATAACGGTC
CTAACGGGGAGAGGCGGTTTGCGTATTGGGCGCTCTTCCGCTTCCTCGCTCACTGACTCGCTGCGCTCGG
TCGTTCGGCTGCGGCGAGCGGTATCAGCTCACTCAAAGGCGGTAATACGGTTATCCACAGAATCAGGGGA
TAACGCAGGAAAGAACATGTGAGCAAAAGGCCAGCAAAAGGCCAGGAACCGTAAAAAGGCCGCGTTGCTG
GCGTTTTTCCATAGGCTCCGCCCCCCTGACGAGCATCACAAAAATCGACGCTCAAGTCAGAGGTGGCGAA
ACCCGACAGGACTATAAAGATACCAGGCGTTTCCCCCTGGAAGCTCCCTCGTGCGCTCTCCTGTTCCGAC
CCTGCCGCTTACCGGATACCTGTCCGCCTTTCTCCCTTCGGGAAGCGTGGCGCTTTCTCATAGCTCACGC
TGTAGGTATCTCAGTTCGGTGTAGGTCGTTCGCTCCAAGCTGGGCTGTGTGCACGAACCCCCCGTTCAGC
CCGACCGCTGCGCCTTATCCGGTAACTATCGTCTTGAGTCCAACCCGGTAAGACACGACTTATCGCCACT
GGCAGCAGCCACTGGTAACAGGATTAGCAGAGCGAGGTATGTAGGCGGTGCTACAGAGTTCTTGAAGTGG
TGGCCTAACTACGGCTACACTAGAAGAACAGTATTTGGTATCTGCGCTCTGCTGAAGCCAGTTACCTTCG
GAAAAAGAGTTGGTAGCTCTTGATCCGGCAAACAAACCACCGCTGGTAGCGGTGGTTTTTTTGTTTGCAA
GCAGCAGATTACGCGCAGAAAAAAAGGATCTCAAGAAGATCCTTTGATCTTTTCTACGGGGTCTGACGCT
CAGTGGAACGAAAACTCACGTTAAGGGATTTTGGTCATGAGATTATCAAAAAGGATCTTCACCTAGATCC
TTTTAAATTAAAAATGAAGTTTTAAATCAATCTAAAGTATATATGAGTAAACTTGGTCTGACAGTTACCA
ATGCTTAATCAGTGAGGCACCTATCTCAGCGATCTGTCTATTTCGTTCATCCATAGTTGCCTGACTCCCC
GTCGTGTAGATAACTACGATACGGGAGGGCTTACCATCTGGCCCCAGTGCTGCAATGATACCGCGAGACC
CACGCTCACCGGCTCCAGATTTATCAGCAATAAACCAGCCAGCCGGAAGGGCCGAGCGCAGAAGTGGTCC
TGCAACTTTATCCGCCTCCATCCAGTCTATTAATTGTTGCCGGGAAGCTAGAGTAAGTAGTTCGCCAGTT
AATAGTTTGCGCAACGTTGTTGCCATTGCTACAGGCATCGTGGTGTCACGCTCGTCGTTTGGTATGGCTT
CATTCAGCTCCGGTTCCCAACGATCAAGGCGAGTTACATGATCCCCCATGTTGTGCAAAAAAGCGGTTAG
CTCCTTCGGTCCTCCGATCGTTGTCAGAAGTAAGTTGGCCGCAGTGTTATCACTCATGGTTATGGCAGCA
CTGCATAATTCTCTTACTGTCATGCCATCCGTAAGATGCTTTTCTGTGACTGGTGAGTACTCAACCAAGT
CATTCTGAGAATAGTGTATGCGGCGACCGAGTTGCTCTTGCCCGGCGTCAATACGGGATAATACCGCGCC
ACATAGCAGAACTTTAAAAGTGCTCATCATTGGAAAACGTTCTTCGGGGCGAAAACTCTCAAGGATCTTA
CCGCTGTTGAGATCCAGTTCGATGTAACCCACTCGTGCACCCAACTGATCTTCAGCATCTTTTACTTTCA
CCAGCGTTTCTGGGTGAGCAAAAACAGGAAGGCAAAATGCCGCAAAAAAGGGAATAAGGGCGACACGGAA
ATGTTGAATACTCATACTCTTCCTTTTTCAATATTATTGAAGCATTTATCAGGGTTATTGTCTCATGAGC
GGATACATATTTGAATGTATTTAGAAAAATAAACAAATAGGGGTTCCGCGCACATTTCCCCGAAAAGTGC
CACCTGACGTCTAAGAAACCATTATTATCATGACATTAACCTATAAAAATAGGCGTATCACGAGGCCCTT
TCGTCTCGCGCGTTTCGGTGATGACGGTGAAAACCTCTGACACATGCAGCTCCCGGAGACGGTCACAGCT
TGTCTGTAAGCGGATGCCGGGAGCAGACAAGCCCGTCAGGGCGCGTCAGCGGGTGTTGGCGGGTGTCGGG
GCTGGCTTAACTATGCGGCATCAGAGCAGATTGTACTGAGAGTGCACCATAACGCATTTAAGCATAAACA
CGCACTATGCCGTTCTTCTCATGTATATATATATACAGGCAACACGCAGATATAGGTGCGACGTGAACAG
TGAGCTGTATGTGCGCAGCTCGCGTTGCATTTTCGGAAGCGCTCGTTTTCGGAAACGCTTTGAAGTTCCT
ATTCCGAAGTTCCTATTCTCTAGCTAGAAAGTATAGGAACTTCAGAGCGCTTTTGAAAACCAAAAGCGCT
CTGAAGACGCACTTTCAAAAAACCAAAAACGCACCGGACTGTAACGAGCTACTAAAATATTGCGAATACC
GCTTCCACAAACATTGCTCAAAAGTATCTCTTTGCTATATATCTCTGTGCTATATCCCTATATAACCTAC
CCATCCACCTTTCGCTCCTTGAACTTGCATCTAAACTCGACCTCTACATTTTTTATGTTTATCTCTAGTA
TTACTCTTTAGACAAAAAAATTGTAGTAAGAACTATTCATAGAGTGAATCGAAAACAATACGAAAATGTA
AACATTTCCTATACGTAGTATATAGAGACAAAATAGAAGAAACCGTTCATAATTTTCTGACCAATGAAGA
ATCATCAACGCTATCACTTTCTGTTCACAAAGTATGCGCAATCCACATCGGTATAGAATATAATCGGGGA
TGCCTTTATCTTGAAAAAATGCACCCGCAGCTTCGCTAGTAATCAGTAAACGCGGGAAGTGGAGTCAGGC
TTTTTTTATGGAAGAGAAAATAGACACCAAAGTAGCCTTCTTCTAACCTTAACGGACCTACAGTGCAAAA
AGTTATCAAGAGACTGCATTATAGAGCGCACAAAGGAGAAAAAAAGTAATCTAAGATGCTTTGTTAGAAA
AATAGCGCTCTCGGGATGCATTTTTGTAGAACAAAAAAGAAGTATAGATTCTTTGTTGGTAAAATAGCGC
TCTCGCGTTGCATTTCTGTTCTGTAAAAATGCAGCTCAGATTCTTTGTTTGAAAAATTAGCGCTCTCGCG
TTGCATTTTTGTTTTACAAAAATGAAGCACAGATTCTTCGTTGGTAAAATAGCGCTTTCGCGTTGCATTT
CTGTTCTGTAAAAATGCAGCTCAGATTCTTTGTTTGAAAAATTAGCGCTCTCGCGTTGCATTTTTGTTCT
ACAAAATGAAGCACAGATGCTTCGTTGCT
